Addgene plasmid #130856: MLKS2exp
Purpose: Expression of plant nuclear envelope LINC protein fused to fluorescent protein and affinity tags for cell biology
Depositing lab: Hank Bass. Depositing organization: Florida State University, Tallahassee. Publication: MLKS2 is an ARM domain and F-actin-associated KASH protein that functions in stomatal complex development and meiotic chromosome segregation. Gumber HK, McKenna JF, Tolmie AF, Jalovec AM, Kartick AC, Graumann K, Bass HW. Nucleus. 2019 Dec;10(1):144-166. doi: 10.1080/19491034.2019.1629795. PubMed 31221013.
Backbone
  Vector backbone: pH7WG2
  Vector type: Plant Expression
Growth in bacteria
  Bacterial resistance: Spectinomycin, 50 μg/mL
  Growth temperature: 37°C
  Growth strain: DH5alpha
  Copy number: Low Copy
Gene/Insert
  Gene/Insert name: MLKS2
  Species: Zea mays (maize)
  Tag / fusion protein: eGFP-FLAG-HA (N terminal on insert)
  Cloning method: Gateway Cloning
Terms and licenses: Academic/Nonprofit Terms; Industry Terms
How to cite: MLKS2exp was a gift from Hank Bass (Addgene plasmid # 130856 ; http://n2t.net/addgene:130856 ; RRID:Addgene_130856)
