[The description below was written by a language model from this plasmid's Addgene catalogue record and pLannotate feature annotations shown in this document.]
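Description:
MLKS2exp is a plant expression binary vector built on the pH7WG2 Gateway destination backbone, designed for Agrobacterium-mediated delivery of a T-DNA into plant cells. It carries a ColE1/pMB1-type origin with a bom region for propagation in E. coli, plus the pVS1 oriV, RepA and StaA functions that support replication and stable maintenance in Agrobacterium. Bacterial selection is by spectinomycin through the aadA (SmR) gene, and the plasmid is recorded as low copy.

Between the nopaline-type right and left T-DNA border repeats lie two cassettes. The first is the expression unit: a CaMV 35S promoter followed by a fragment of the TMV Ω translational enhancer. It drives an open reading frame flanked by attB1 and attB2 sites, the scars of Gateway recombination used to install the insert, and ends in a CaMV polyadenylation signal. The reading frame begins with EGFP. According to the catalogue entry this is followed by FLAG and HA epitopes and then the maize (Zea mays) MLKS2 coding sequence, giving an N-terminal eGFP-FLAG-HA fusion. The feature table annotates only EGFP within this interval, and the tags and MLKS2 presumably occupy the unannotated stretch up to attB2. The second cassette places the hygromycin phosphotransferase gene (hph) under the NOS promoter and NOS terminator, allowing hygromycin selection of transformed plant tissue.

MLKS2 is described in the record as a plant nuclear envelope LINC complex protein, a KASH protein with an ARM domain associated with F-actin. The construct is intended for constitutive expression of the tagged protein in plant cells, so it can be localised by fluorescence imaging and detected or purified through the affinity tags in cell biology studies.
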