Features (pLannotate 1.2.2; 25 found; start..end, strand, type, name):
      1..345     +  promoter       CaMV 35S promoter: strong constitutive promoter from cauliflower mosaic virus
    298..344     +  promoter       minimal CaMV 35S promoter: minimal 35S promoter from cauliflower mosaic virus
    377..402     +  misc_feature   TMV Ω (fragment): translational enhancer from the tobacco mosaic virus 5'-leader sequence (Gallie et al., 1988)
    445..469     +  protein_bind   attB1: mutant version of attB; recombination site for the Gateway® BP reaction BP Clonase™
    472..1188    +  CDS            EGFP: EGFP is a basic (constitutively fluorescent) green fluorescent protein published in 1996, derived from Aequorea victoria. It is reported to be a rapidly-maturing weak dimer with moderate acid sensitivity.
   3176..3200    -  protein_bind   attB2: mutant version of attB; recombination site for the Gateway® BP reaction BP Clonase™
   3271..3430    +  polyA_signal   CaMV poly(A) signal (fragment): cauliflower mosaic virus polyadenylation signal
   3457..3479    -  misc_feature   MCS (fragment): pUC18/19 multiple cloning site
   3572..3751    +  promoter       NOS promoter: nopaline synthase promoter
   3787..4809    +  CDS            hph: KHYB_ECOLX - Experimental evidence at protein level: Swiss-Prot protein existence level 1. The aminoglycoside phosphotransferases achieve inactivation of their antibiotic substrates by phosphorylation. Only phosphorylates hygromycin and closely related compounds such as demethyl analogs and destomycin. From Escherichia coli.
   4830..4994    +  CDS            yokD (fragment): YOKD_BACSU - Experimental evidence at protein level: Swiss-Prot protein existence level 1. May contribute to antibiotic resistance. From Bacillus subtilis (strain 168).
   5010..5262    +  terminator     NOS terminator: nopaline synthase terminator and poly(A) signal
   5355..5379    -  misc_feature   LB T-DNA repeat: left border repeat from nopaline C58 T-DNA
   5638..5661    +  promoter       Pc promoter (fragment): intI1 (promoter lies within the coding sequence); class 1 integron promoter
   5837..5893    +  CDS            GmR (fragment): gentamycin acetyltransferase; aacC1; confers resistance to gentamycin
   5904..6691    +  CDS            SmR (fragment): aminoglycoside adenylyltransferase (Murphy, 1985); aadA; confers resistance to spectinomycin and streptomycin
   6937..7525    +  rep_origin     ori: high-copy-number ColE1/pMB1/pBR322/pUC origin of replication
   7711..7851    -  misc_feature   bom: basis of mobility region from pBR322
   7953..7992    -  CDS            rop (fragment): Rop protein, which maintains plasmids at low copy number; rop
   8195..8389    -  rep_origin     pVS1 oriV: origin of replication for the Pseudomonas plasmid pVS1 (Heeb et al., 2000)
   8455..9528    -  CDS            pVS1 RepA: replication protein from the Pseudomonas plasmid pVS1 (Heeb et al., 2000)
   9957..10586   -  CDS            pVS1 StaA: stability protein from the Pseudomonas plasmid pVS1 (Heeb et al., 2000)
  11146..11547   -  CDS            Y4CG_SINFN (fragment): Protein inferred from homology: Swiss-Prot protein existence level 3. From Sinorhizobium fredii (strain NBRC 101917 / NGR234).
  11917..11941   -  misc_feature   RB T-DNA repeat: right border repeat from nopaline C58 T-DNA
  11990..12631   +  CDS            IBMP_CAMVB (fragment): Experimental evidence at protein level: Swiss-Prot protein existence level 1. Enhances the ribosomal termination-reinitiation event leading to the translation of major open reading frames on the polycistronic viral RNAs. From Cauliflower mosaic virus (strain Bari 1) (CaMV).
>Addgene plasmid #130856 | MLKS2exp | addgene full sequence | sequence record 255566 | Addgene NGS Result
TGAGACTTTTCAACAAAGGGTAATATCGGGAAACCTCCTCGGATTCCATTGCCCAGCTATCTGTCACTTC
ATCAAAAGGACAGTAGAAAAGGAAGGTGGCACCTACAAATGCCATCATTGCGATAAAGGAAAGGCTATCG
TTCAAGATGCCCCTGCCGACAGTGGTCCCAAAGATGGACCCCCACCCACGAGGAGCATCGTGGAAAAAGA
AGACGTTCCAACCACGTCTTCAAAGCAAGTGGATTGATGTGATATCTCCACTGACGTAAGGGATGACGCA
CAATCCCACTATCCTTCGCAAGACCCTTCCTCTATATAAGGAAGTTCATTTCATTTGGAGAGGACTCCGG
TATTTTTACAACAATTACCACAACAAAACAAACAACAAACAACATTACAATTTACTATTCTAGTCGACCT
GCAGGCGGCCGCACTAGTGATATCACAAGTTTGTACAAAAAAGCAGGCTTCATGGTCTCCAAGGGGGAGG
AGCTGTTCACCGGGGTGGTCCCCATCCTGGTGGAGCTGGATGGCGACGTTAACGGGCACAAGTTCTCGGT
GTCTGGCGAGGGGGAGGGCGACGCTACCTACGGGAAGCTCACGCTGAAGTTCATCTGCACGACCGGCAAG
CTGCCGGTGCCCTGGCCAACACTCGTCACAACTCTGACTTACGGCGTCCAGTGCTTCTCGCGCTACCCTG
ATCACATGAAGCAGCATGACTTCTTCAAGTCGGCTATGCCCGAGGGCTACGTGCAGGAGCGGACGATCTT
CTTCAAGGACGATGGCAACTACAAGACACGCGCGGAGGTCAAGTTCGAGGGGGACACTCTCGTTAACAGG
ATCGAGCTGAAGGGCATTGACTTCAAGGAGGATGGCAATATCCTCGGGCACAAGCTGGAGTACAACTACA
ATTCCCATAACGTGTACATCATGGCCGACAAGCAGAAGAACGGCATTAAGGTCAATTTCAAGATCCGGCA
CAACATTGAGGATGGCAGCGTTCAGCTCGCGGACCATTACCAGCAGAACACACCGATCGGGGATGGCCCT
GTCCTCCTGCCCGACAATCACTACCTCTCCACTCAGAGCGCCCTGTCGAAGGACCCGAACGAGAAGAGGG
ACCATATGGTGCTCCTGGAGTTCGTCACAGCCGCGGGCATCACTCTCGGGATGGATGAGCTGTACAAGGG
GGCGGGCGACTACAAGGACGATGACGATAAGGCTTACCCCTACGACGTGCCGGATTACGCCGGGGCTGGC
ATGGGGCGCTCACTCTCCCCGCTCCTGAGGCAGGAGCTGGACAACCTGGATAAGGACGCCGATTCTCGCA
GGGCTGCCATGAAGGCTCTCAAGTCATACGCCCGCCACCTGGATAGCAAGTCGATCCCCCATTTCCTGGC
CGAGGTCTCTGACACGACCGCCGCTGGCGCGGGGGCCGGCAGCGGGATGCCAACCGGCGGGGAGTTCACG
ATCTCGCTCTACGAGGTCCTGGCCAGGGTTCACGGGCGGAACATCGTGCCCCAGATCGGCAATATTATGG
CGACCATTATGTGCACGCTCTCCAGCTCGGGCGGGTCATTCCCACTGCACCAGGCCTGCTCCAAGGTTGT
GCCAGCTATCGCTAGGCATGGCATTGATCCGTCGGCCCCAGACGGCGAGAAGGCCGGGATCATTGCTAGC
CTCTGCCGCCCACTGTGCTCGGCTCTCATGGGCGGGAGCCAGGACGGCGGCGCTGCCAGCGGCGCTGCCC
TCTGCCTGAAGGCCCTGGTTGAGTCTTCAAACTGGAGGTTCGCGTCGGGCGAGCTGGTGAATGAGGTCTG
CCTGAAGGTGGCCGGCGCTATGCACGACTCGGCCACACGGTCGAACGCTCATATGGGGCTGGCCATGGCG
CTCGTGAAGCACAATGGCCTCATCGCTGAGGCCTACGCGCGCTCTATCGTCAGGTCCGGCCTCCAGATTC
TGGACGGGGATACCGCTGACTCCAGCTCGCAGAAGAGGCTGTCCGCCATCCAGATGATTAACTTCTTCAT
GAAGTTCGTGGACCCGAGGTGCCTGTCTTCAGAGCTGGGCCGGGTTATCGATGTGATGGAGCGCTGCCAG
AATGACCGGATGCCCTTCGTGCGGGGCGCGGCTTTCGAGGCCTCTCAGTCAGCGCGCAACATTGCCGCGC
AGAAGGGCTCCAGGCACGAGGTTGGGACCTCTCCTATGGTGGGCTCAAACTTCCATAAGAGGAGGGAGAA
GTCCCCTTGCCGGAGCCTCTGGGGCGCCAAGAGGTCCCCCGCTGCCTCTACGATGGCCGCTGCTAGCCCT
GTGCAGTTCCGCTCTCCGGAGTCACAGGTCGTTGATTCCAGCATCATGAATGGCTCCACACTCCACGACT
CCCCAGTGAGCGTCGGCCAGTCGTCTTGCAACTTCGACCAGAGCAGGCGGACTAACCGCAGGCTGTGGTC
GAATGACGCGGTTGATGTGTCTCTGAAGGACGGCCTCTTCATCCAGCTGTGCTCCAACAGCAATTCGTAC
GAGGACGATCTGGGCGAGGTTTGCGATAGCGAGGTGACCGACGCTAACTTCGAGTGCACCAATACGTTCG
CCGGGTTCGTCTCTCCCTCACACAATGGCTCCATCAGCAGGGATAAGACGCCTTCACCGCGGGCCTCGGA
CAGGCCCATCAACATTGACGATGTGAAGATCTACTCCACGCCAAGGAAGCTCCTGCGGCTCCTGCAGTCA
TCCTACGACTCGGATTCTGCCTCAAACATCGGGCAGAGCACGGCCAAGCTCAGGGGCCTCTCCTCCCCCG
ACCAGGAGCACAAGGGCCTCGTCATTTCTTCAGAGCAGATGCAGTCGCTGCATTCTGACAATAAGGGCGA
TGAGATGAAGGACGAGAACGAGACCATCTACATGCAGAATAGCAAGGGCAGGACACAGACTCTCTCGAAC
GCTGACGCCTCAGTCCTGTCCACAACTGAGGCCGAGAACACAAGCATCAAGACTTCGCCTGAGATTGAGC
TGAATGGGGACGATGTTTGCATCACCTCCAGCATTGGCAAGACGCGGAAGTACCGCGCGAAGTTCACCCT
CTTCCTGTCCGTCATCGTTATTTTCCTCGCTATCATTACGATGCTGATCCGCATTGAGAACGACGATGAC
AGCGCGTACCTGGTGCCGACCTGAGACCCAGCTTTCTTGTACAAAGTGGTGATATCCCGCGGCCATGCTA
GAGTCCGCAAAAATCACCAGTCTCTCTCTACAAATCTATCTCTCTCTATTTTTCTCCAGAATAATGTGTG
AGTAGTTCCCAGATAAGGGAATTAGGGTTCTTATAGGGTTTCGCTCATGTGTTGAGCATATAAGAAACCC
TTAGTATGTATTTGTATTTGTAAAATACTTCTATCAATAAAATTTCTAATTCCTAAAACCAAAATCCAGT
GACCTGCAGGCATGCGACGTCGGGCCCTCTAGAGGATCCCCGGGTACCGCGAATTATCGATCATGAGCGG
AGAATTAAGGGAGTCACGTTATGACCCCCGCCGATGACGCGGGACAAGCCGTTTTACGTTTGGAACTGAC
AGAACCGCAACGTTGAAGGAGCCACTGAGCCGCGGGTTTCTGGAGTTTAATGAGCTAAGCACATACGTCA
GAAACCATTATTGCGCGTTCAAAAGTCGCCTAAGGTCACTATCAGCTAGCAAATATTTCTTGTCAAAAAT
GCTCCACTGACGTTCCATAAATTCCCCTCGGTATCCAATTAGAGTCTCATATTCACTCTCAACTCGAATC
CCCCCTATGAAAAAGCCTGAACTCACCGCGACGTCTGTCGAGAAGTTTCTGATCGAAAAGTTCGACAGCG
TCTCCGACCTGATGCAGCTCTCGGAGGGCGAAGAATCTCGTGCTTTCAGCTTCGATGTAGGAGGGCGTGG
ATATGTCCTGCGGGTAAATAGCTGCGCCGATGGTTTCTACAAAGATCGTTATGTTTATCGGCACTTTGCA
TCGGCCGCGCTCCCGATTCCGGAAGTGCTTGACATTGGGGAGTTCAGCGAGAGCCTGACCTATTGCATCT
CCCGCCGTGCACAGGGTGTCACGTTGCAAGACCTGCCTGAAACCGAACTGCCCGCTGTTCTTCAGCCGGT
CGCGGAGGCTATGGATGCTATCGCTGCGGCCGATCTTAGCCAGACGAGCGGGTTCGGCCCATTCGGACCG
CAAGGAATCGGTCAATACACTACATGGCGTGATTTCATATGCGCGATTGCTGATCCCCATGTGTATCACT
GGCAAACTGTGATGGACGACACCGTCAGTGCGTCCGTCGCGCAGGCTCTCGATGAGCTGATGCTTTGGGC
CGAGGACTGCCCCGAAGTCCGGCACCTCGTGCACGCGGATTTCGGCTCCAACAATGTCCTGACGGACAAT
GGCCGCATAACAGCGGTCATTGACTGGAGCGAGGCGATGTTCGGGGATTCCCAATACGAGGTCGCCAACA
TCTTCTTCTGGAGGCCGTGGTTGGCTTGTATGGAGCAGCAGACGCGCTACTTCGAGCGGAGGCATCCGGA
GCTTGCAGGATCGCCAAGGCTCCGGGCGTATATGCTCCGCATTGGTCTTGACCAACTCTATCAGAGCTTG
GTTGACGGCAATTTCGATGATGCAGCTTGGGCGCAGGGTCGATGCGACGCAATCGTCCGATCCGGAGCCG
GGACTGTCGGGCGTACACAAATCGCCCGCAGAAGCGCGGCCGTCTGGACCGATGGCTGTGTAGAAGTACT
CGCCGATAGTGGAAACCGACGCCCCAGCACTCGTCCGAGGGCAAAGGAATAGAGTAGATGCCGACCGAAC
AAGAGCTGATTTCGAGAACGCCTCAGCCAGCAACTCGCGCGAGCCTAGCAAGGCAAATGCGAGAGAACGG
CCTTACGCTTGGTGGCACAGTTCTCGTCCACAGTTCGCTAAGCTCGCTCGGCTGGGTCGCGGGAGGGCCG
GTCGCAGTGATTCAGGAATTAATTCCCTAGAGTCAAGCAGATCGTTCAAACATTTGGCAATAAAGTTTCT
TAAGATTGAATCCTGTTGCCGGTCTTGCGATGATTATCATATAATTTCTGTTGAATTACGTTAAGCATGT
AATAATTAACATGTAATGCATGACGTTATTTATGAGATGGGTTTTTATGATTAGAGTCCCGCAATTATAC
ATTTAATACGCGATAGAAAACAAAATATAGCGCGCAAACTAGGATAAATTATCGCGCGCGGTGTCATCTA
TGTTACTAGATCGACCGGCATGCAAGCTGATAATTCAATTCGGCGTTAATTCAGTACATTAAAAACGTCC
GCAATGTGTTATTAAGTTGTCTAAGCGTCAATTTGTTTACACCACAATATATCCTGCCACCAGCCAGCCA
ACAGCTCCCCGACCGGCAGCTCGGCACAAAATCACCACTCGATACAGGCAGCCCATCAGTCCGGGACGGC
GTCAGCGGGAGAGCCGTTGTAAGGCGGCAGACTTTGCTCATGTTACCGATGCTATTCGGAAGAACGGCAA
CTAAGCTGCCGGGTTTGAAACACGGATGATCTCGCGGAGGGTAGCATGTTGATTGTAACGATGACAGAGC
GTTGCTGCCTGTGATCAATTCGGGCACGAACCCAGTGGACATAAGCCTGTTCGGTTCGTAAGCTGTAATG
CAAGTAGCGTATGCGCTCACGCAACTGGTCCAGAACCTTGACCGAACGCAGCGGTGGTAACGGCGCAGTG
GCGGTTTTCATGGCTTGTTATGACTGTTTTTTTGGGGTACAGTCTATGCCTCGGGCATCCAAGCAGCAAG
CGCGTTACGCCGTGGGTCGATGTTTGATGTTATGGAGCAGCAACGATGTTACGCAGCAGGGCAGTCGCCC
TAAAACAAAGTTAAACATCATGGGGGAAGCGGTGATCGCCGAAGTATCGACTCAACTATCAGAGGTAGTT
GGCGTCATCGAGCGCCATCTCGAACCGACGTTGCTGGCCGTACATTTGTACGGCTCCGCAGTGGATGGCG
GCCTGAAGCCACACAGTGATATTGATTTGCTGGTTACGGTGACCGTAAGGCTTGATGAAACAACGCGGCG
AGCTTTGATCAACGACCTTTTGGAAACTTCGGCTTCCCCTGGAGAGAGCGAGATTCTCCGCGCTGTAGAA
GTCACCATTGTTGTGCACGACGACATCATTCCGTGGCGTTATCCAGCTAAGCGCGAACTGCAATTTGGAG
AATGGCAGCGCAATGACATTCTTGCAGGTATCTTCGAGCCAGCCACGATCGACATTGATCTGGCTATCTT
GCTGACAAAAGCAAGAGAACATAGCGTTGCCTTGGTAGGTCCAGCGGCGGAGGAACTCTTTGATCCGGTT
CCTGAACAGGATCTATTTGAGGCGCTAAATGAAACCTTAACGCTATGGAACTCGCCGCCCGACTGGGCTG
GCGATGAGCGAAATGTAGTGCTTACGTTGTCCCGCATTTGGTACAGCGCAGTAACCGGCAAAATCGCGCC
GAAGGATGTCGCTGCCGACTGGGCAATGGAGCGCCTGCCGGCCCAGTATCAGCCCGTCATACTTGAAGCT
AGACAGGCTTATCTTGGACAAGAAGAAGATCGCTTGGCCTCGCGCGCAGATCAGTTGGAAGAATTTGTCC
ACTACGTGAAAGGCGAGATCACCAAGGTAGTCGGCAAATAATGTCTAGCTAGAAATTCGTTCAAGCCGAC
GCCGCTTCGCGGCGCGGCTTAACTCAAGCGTTAGATGCACTAAGCACATAATTGCTCACAGCCAAACTAT
CAGGTCAAGTCTGCTTTTATTATTTTTAAGCGTGCATAATAAGCCCTACACAAATTGGGAGATATATCAT
GCATGACCAAAATCCCTTAACGTGAGTTTTCGTTCCACTGAGCGTCAGACCCCGTAGAAAAGATCAAAGG
ATCTTCTTGAGATCCTTTTTTTCTGCGCGTAATCTGCTGCTTGCAAACAAAAAAACCACCGCTACCAGCG
GTGGTTTGTTTGCCGGATCAAGAGCTACCAACTCTTTTTCCGAAGGTAACTGGCTTCAGCAGAGCGCAGA
TACCAAATACTGTCCTTCTAGTGTAGCCGTAGTTAGGCCACCACTTCAAGAACTCTGTAGCACCGCCTAC
ATACCTCGCTCTGCTAATCCTGTTACCAGTGGCTGCTGCCAGTGGCGATAAGTCGTGTCTTACCGGGTTG
GACTCAAGACGATAGTTACCGGATAAGGCGCAGCGGTCGGGCTGAACGGGGGGTTCGTGCACACAGCCCA
GCTTGGAGCGAACGACCTACACCGAACTGAGATACCTACAGCGTGAGCTATGAGAAAGCGCCACGCTTCC
CGAAGGGAGAAAGGCGGACAGGTATCCGGTAAGCGGCAGGGTCGGAACAGGAGAGCGCACGAGGGAGCTT
CCAGGGGGAAACGCCTGGTATCTTTATAGTCCTGTCGGGTTTCGCCACCTCTGACTTGAGCGTCGATTTT
TGTGATGCTCGTCAGGGGGGCGGAGCCTATGGAAAAACGCCAGCAACGCGGCCTTTTTACGGTTCCTGGC
CTTTTGCTGGCCTTTTGCTCACATGTTCTTTCCTGCGTTATCCCCTGATTCTGTGGATAACCGTATTACC
GCCTTTGAGTGAGCTGATACCGCTCGCCGCAGCCGAACGACCGAGCGCAGCGAGTCAGTGAGCGAGGAAG
CGGAAGAGCGCCTGATGCGGTATTTTCTCCTTACGCATCTGTGCGGTATTTCACACCGCATATGGTGCAC
TCTCAGTACAATCTGCTCTGATGCCGCATAGTTAAGCCAGTATACACTCCGCTATCGCTACGTGACTGGG
TCATGGCTGCGCCCCGACACCCGCCAACACCCGCTGACGCGCCCTGACGGGCTTGTCTGCTCCCGGCATC
CGCTTACAGACAAGCTGTGACCGTCTCCGGGAGCTGCATGTGTCAGAGGTTTTCACCGTCATCACCGAAA
CGCGCGAGGCAGGGTGCCTTGATGTGGGCGCCGGCGGTCGAGTGGCGACGGCGCGGCTTGTCCGCGCCCT
GGTAGATTGCCTGGCCGTAGGCCAGCCATTTTTGAGCGGCCAGCGGCCGCGATAGGCCGACGCGAAGCGG
CGGGGCGTAGGGAGCGCAGCGACCGAAGGGTAGGCGCTTTTTGCAGCTCTTCGGCTGTGCGCTGGCCAGA
CAGTTATGCACAGGCCAGGCGGGTTTTAAGAGTTTTAATAAGTTTTAAAGAGTTTTAGGCGGAAAAATCG
CCTTTTTTCTCTTTTATATCAGTCACTTACATGTGTGACCGGTTCCCAATGTACGGCTTTGGGTTCCCAA
TGTACGGGTTCCGGTTCCCAATGTACGGCTTTGGGTTCCCAATGTACGTGCTATCCACAGGAAAGAGACC
TTTTCGACCTTTTTCCCCTGCTAGGGCAATTTGCCCTAGCATCTGCTCCGTACATTAGGAACCGGCGGAT
GCTTCGCCCTCGATCAGGTTGCGGTAGCGCATGACTAGGATCGGGCCAGCCTGCCCCGCCTCCTCCTTCA
AATCGTACTCCGGCAGGTCATTTGACCCGATCAGCTTGCGCACGGTGAAACAGAACTTCTTGAACTCTCC
GGCGCTGCCACTGCGTTCGTAGATCGTCTTGAACAACCATCTGGCTTCTGCCTTGCCTGCGGCGCGGCGT
GCCAGGCGGTAGAGAAAACGGCCGATGCCGGGATCGATCAAAAAGTAATCGGGGTGAACCGTCAGCACGT
CCGGGTTCTTGCCTTCTGTGATCTCGCGGTACATCCAATCAGCTAGCTCGATCTCGATGTACTCCGGCCG
CCCGGTTTCGCTCTTTACGATCTTGTAGCGGCTAATCAAGGCTTCACCCTCGGATACCGTCACCAGGCGG
CCGTTCTTGGCCTTCTTCGTACGCTGCATGGCAACGTGCGTGGTGTTTAACCGAATGCAGGTTTCTACCA
GGTCGTCTTTCTGCTTTCCGCCATCGGCTCGCCGGCAGAACTTGAGTACGTCCGCAACGTGTGGACGGAA
CACGCGGCCGGGCTTGTCTCCCTTCCCTTCCCGGTATCGGTTCATGGATTCGGTTAGATGGGAAACCGCC
ATCAGTACCAGGTCGTAATCCCACACACTGGCCATGCCGGCCGGCCCTGCGGAAACCTCTACGTGCCCGT
CTGGAAGCTCGTAGCGGATCACCTCGCCAGCTCGTCGGTCACGCTTCGACAGACGGAAAACGGCCACGTC
CATGATGCTGCGACTATCGCGGGTGCCCACGTCATAGAGCATCGGAACGAAAAAATCTGGTTGCTCGTCG
CCCTTGGGCGGCTTCCTAATCGACGGCGCACCGGCTGCCGGCGGTTGCCGGGATTCTTTGCGGATTCGAT
CAGCGGCCGCTTGCCACGATTCACCGGGGCGTGCTTCTGCCTCGATGCGTTGCCGCTGGGCGGCCTGCGC
GGCCTTCAACTTCTCCACCAGGTCATCACCCAGCGCCGCGCCGATTTGTACCGGGCCGGATGGTTTGCGA
CCGCTCACGCCGATTCCTCGGGCTTGGGGGTTCCAGTGCCATTGCAGGGCCGGCAGACAACCCAGCCGCT
TACGCCTGGCCAACCGCCCGTTCCTCCACACATGGGGCATTCCACGGCGTCGGTGCCTGGTTGTTCTTGA
TTTTCCATGCCGCCTCCTTTAGCCGCTAAAATTCATCTACTCATTTATTCATTTGCTCATTTACTCTGGT
AGCTGCGCGATGTATTCAGATAGCAGCTCGGTAATGGTCTTGCCTTGGCGTACCGCGTACATCTTCAGCT
TGGTGTGATCCTCCGCCGGCAACTGAAAGTTGACCCGCTTCATGGCTGGCGTGTCTGCCAGGCTGGCCAA
CGTTGCAGCCTTGCTGCTGCGTGCGCTCGGACGGCCGGCACTTAGCGTGTTTGTGCTTTTGCTCATTTTC
TCTTTACCTCATTAACTCAAATGAGTTTTGATTTAATTTCAGCGGCCAGCGCCTGGACCTCGCGGGCAGC
GTCGCCCTCGGGTTCTGATTCAAGAACGGTTGTGCCGGCGGCGGCAGTGCCTGGGTAGCTCACGCGCTGC
GTGATACGGGACTCAAGAATGGGCAGCTCGTACCCGGCCAGCGCCTCGGCAACCTCACCGCCGATGCGCG
TGCCTTTGATCGCCCGCGACACGACAAAGGCCGCTTGTAGCCTTCCATCCGTGACCTCAATGCGCTGCTT
AACCAGCTCCACCAGGTCGGCGGTGGCCCATATGTCGTAAGGGCTTGGCTGCACCGGAATCAGCACGAAG
TCGGCTGCCTTGATCGCGGACACAGCCAAGTCCGCCGCCTGGGGCGCTCCGTCGATCACTACGAAGTCGC
GCCGGCCGATGGCCTTCACGTCGCGGTCAATCGTCGGGCGGTCGATGCCGACAACGGTTAGCGGTTGATC
TTCCCGCACGGCCGCCCAATCGCGGGCACTGCCCTGGGGATCGGAATCGACTAACAGAACATCGGCCCCG
GCGAGTTGCAGGGCGCGGGCTAGATGGGTTGCGATGGTCGTCTTGCCTGACCCGCCTTTCTGGTTAAGTA
CAGCGATAACCTTCATGCGTTCCCCTTGCGTATTTGTTTATTTACTCATCGCATCATATACGCAGCGACC
GCATGACGCAAGCTGTTTTACTCAAATACACATCACCTTTTTAGACGGCGGCGCTCGGTTTCTTCAGCGG
CCAAGCTGGCCGGCCAGGCCGCCAGCTTGGCATCAGACAAACCGGCCAGGATTTCATGCAGCCGCACGGT
TGAGACGTGCGCGGGCGGCTCGAACACGTACCCGGCCGCGATCATCTCCGCCTCGATCTCTTCGGTAATG
AAAAACGGTTCGTCCTGGCCGTCCTGGTGCGGTTTCATGCTTGTTCCTCTTGGCGTTCATTCTCGGCGGC
CGCCAGGGCGTCGGCCTCGGTCAATGCGTCCTCACGGAAGGCACCGCGCCGCCTGGCCTCGGTGGGCGTC
ACTTCCTCGCTGCGCTCAAGTGCGCGGTACAGGGTCGAGCGATGCACGCCAAGCAGTGCAGCCGCCTCTT
TCACGGTGCGGCCTTCCTGGTCGATCAGCTCGCGGGCGTGCGCGATCTGTGCCGGGGTGAGGGTAGGGCG
GGGGCCAAACTTCACGCCTCGGGCCTTGGCGGCCTCGCGCCCGCTCCGGGTGCGGTCGATGATTAGGGAA
CGCTCGAACTCGGCAATGCCGGCGAACACGGTCAACACCATGCGGCCGGCCGGCGTGGTGGTGTCGGCCC
ACGGCTCTGCCAGGCTACGCAGGCCCGCGCCGGCCTCCTGGATGCGCTCGGCAATGTCCAGTAGGTCGCG
GGTGCTGCGGGCCAGGCGGTCTAGCCTGGTCACTGTCACAACGTCGCCAGGGCGTAGGTGGTCAAGCATC
CTGGCCAGCTCCGGGCGGTCGCGCCTGGTGCCGGTGATCTTCTCGGAAAACAGCTTGGTGCAGCCGGCCG
CGTGCAGTTCGGCCCGTTGGTTGGTCAAGTCCTGGTCGTCGGTGCTGACGCGGGCATAGCCCAGCAGGCC
AGCGGCGGCGCTCTTGTTCATGGCGTAATGTCTCCGGTTCTAGTCGCAAGTATTCTACTTTATGCGACTA
AAACACGCGACAAGAAAACGCCAGGAAAAGGGCAGGGCGGCAGCCTGTCGCGTAACTTAGGACTTGTGCG
ACATGTCGTTTTCAGAAGACGGCTGCACTGAACGTCAGAAGCCGACTGCACTATAGCAGCGGAGGGGTTG
GATCAAAGTACTTTAAAGTACTTTAAAGTACTTTAAAGTACTTTGATCCCGAGGGGAACCCTGTGGTTGG
CATGCACATACAAATGGACGAACGGATAAACCTTTTCACGCCCTTTTAAATATCCGATTATTCTAATAAA
CGCTCTTTTCTCTTAGGTTTACCCGCCAATATATCCTGTCAAACACTGATAGTTTAAACTGAAGGCGGGA
AACGACAATCTGATCCAAGCTCAAGCTAAGCTTGAGCTCTCCCATATGGTCGACTAGAGCCAAGCTGATC
TCCTTTGCCCCGGAGATCACCATGGACGACTTTCTCTATCTCTACGATCTAGGAAGAAAGTTCGACGGAG
AAGGTGACGATACCATGTTCACCACCGATAATGAGAAGATTAGCCTCTTCAATTTCAGAAAGAATGCTGA
CCCACAGATGGTTAGAGAGGCCTACGCGGCAGGTCTCATCAAGACGATCTACCCGAGTAATAATCTCCAG
GAGATCAAATACCTTCCCAAGAAGGTTAAAGATGCAGTCAAAAGATTCAGGACTAACTGCATCAAGAACA
CAGAGAAAGATATATTTCTCAAGATCAGAAGTACTATTCCAGTATGGACGATTCAAGGCTTGCTTCATAA
ACCAAGGCAAGTAATAGAGATTGGAGTCTCTAAGAAAGTAGTTCCTACTGAATCAAAGGCCATGGAGTCA
AAAATTCAGATCGAGGATCTAACAGAACTCGCCGTGAAGACTGGCGAACAGTTCATACAGAGTCTTTTAC
GACTCAATGACAAGAAGAAAATCTTCGTCAACATGGTGGAGCACGACACTCTCGTCTACTCCAAGAATAT
CAAAGATACAGTCTCAGAAGACCAAAGGGCTAT
